>Addgene plasmid #137793 | RnBarr2-mVenus | addgene full sequence | sequence record 273168 | Addgene NGS Result
GTGATGCGGTTTTGGCAGTACATCAATGGGCGTGGATAGCGGTTTGACTCACGGGGATTTCCAAGTCTCC
ACCCCATTGACGTCAATGGGAGTTTGTTTTGGCACCAAAATCAACGGGACTTTCCAAAATGTCGTAACAA
CTCCGCCCCATTGACGCAAATGGGCGGTAGGCGTGTACGGTGGGAGGTCTATATAAGCAGAGCTGGTTTA
GTGAACCGTCAGATCCGCTAGCGCTACCGGACTCAGATCTCGAGCTCAAGCTTCGAATTCTGCAGTCGAC
GGTACCACCATGGGTGAAAAACCCGGGACCAGGGTCTTCAAGAAGTCGAGCCCTAACTGCAAGCTCACCG
TGTACTTGGGCAAGCGTGACTTTGTGGATCACTTGGACAAAGTGGATCCTGTCGATGGTGTGGTGCTTGT
GGATCCTGACTACTTGAAGGACCGGAAAGTGTTTGTGACCCTCACCTGTGCCTTCCGCTATGGCCGAGAA
GACCTGGATGTACTGGGCCTGTCTTTCCGCAAAGATCTGTTCATCGCCACCTACCAGGCCTTCCCCCCCA
TGCCCAACCCACCTCGGCCCCCCACCCGCCTACAGGACCGACTGCTGAAGAAGTTGGGCCAGCATGCCCA
CCCCTTTTTTTTCACAATACCCCAGAATTTGCCTTGCTCCGTCACACTGCAGCCAGGACCGGAGGACACA
GGGAAGGCCTGTGGAGTAGACTTTGAGATTCGAGCCTTCTGTGCCAAATCTATAGAAGAAAAAAGCCACA
AAAGGAACTCCGTGCGGCTTATCATCAGAAAGGTACAGTTTGCTCCTGAGACACCCGGCCCCCAGCCATC
AGCTGAAACCACACGCCACTTCCTCATGTCTGACCGGAGGTCCCTGCACCTAGAGGCTTCCCTGGACAAA
GAGCTGTACTACCATGGGGAACCCCTCAATGTCAACGTCCACGTCACCAACAATTCTGCCAAGACCGTCA
AGAAGATCAGAGTGTCTGTGAGACAGTATGCCGACATTTGCCTCTTCAGCACCGCGCAGTACAAGTGTCC
TGTGGCTCAGCTTGAACAAGATGACCAGGTGTCTCCCAGTTCCACATTCTGCAAGGTGTACACCATAACC
CCGCTGCTCAGTGACAACCGAGAGAAGCGTGGCCTTGCCCTTGATGGGCAACTCAAGCACGAAGACACCA
ACCTGGCTTCCAGCACCATTGTGAAGGAGGGAGCCAACAAGGAGGTGCTGGGAATCCTAGTATCCTACAG
GGTCAAGGTGAAGCTGGTGGTGTCTCGAGGCGGGGATGTCTCCGTGGAGCTACCTTTCGTCCTAATGCAC
CCCAAGCCCCACGACCACATCACCCTTCCCCGACCCCAGTCAGCCCCCCGGGAAATAGACATCCCTGTGG
ATACCAACCTCATTGAATTCGATACCAACTATGCCACAGACGACGACATCGTGTTTGAGGACTTTGCGAG
GCTTCGGCTGAAGGGGATGAAGGATGACGACTGTGATGACCAGTTCTGCGGACCGGTCGCCACCATGGTG
AGCAAGGGCGAGGAGCTGTTCACCGGGGTGGTGCCCATCCTGGTCGAGCTGGACGGCGACGTAAACGGCC
ACAAGTTCAGCGTGTCCGGCGAGGGCGAGGGCGATGCCACCTACGGCAAGCTGACCCTGAAGCTGATCTG
CACCACCGGCAAGCTGCCCGTGCCCTGGCCCACCCTCGTGACCACCCTGGGCTACGGCGTGCAGTGCTTC
GCCCGCTACCCCGACCACATGAAGCAGCACGACTTCTTCAAGTCCGCCATGCCCGAAGGCTACGTCCAGG
AGCGCACCATCTTCTTCAAGGACGACGGCAACTACAAGACCCGCGCCGAGGTGAAGTTCGAGGGCGACAC
CCTGGTGAACCGCATCGAGCTGAAGGGCATCGACTTCAAGGAGGACGGCAACATCCTGGGGCACAAGCTG
GAGTACAACTACAACAGCCACAACGTCTATATCACCGCCGACAAGCAGAAGAACGGCATCAAGGCCAACT
TCAAGATCCGCCACAACATCGAGGACGGCGGCGTGCAGCTCGCCGACCACTACCAGCAGAACACCCCCAT
CGGCGACGGCCCCGTGCTGCTGCCCGACAACCACTACCTGAGCTACCAGTCCAAGCTGAGCAAAGACCCC
AACGAGAAGCGCGATCACATGGTCCTGCTGGAGTTCGTGACCGCCGCCGGGATCACTCTCGGCATGGACG
AGCTGTACAAGTAAAGCGGCCGCGACTCTAGATCATAATCAGCCATACCACATTTGTAGAGGTTTTACTT
GCTTTAAAAAACCTCCCACACCTCCCCCTGAACCTGAAACATAAAATGAATGCAATTGTTGTTGTTAACT
TGTTTATTGCAGCTTATAATGGTTACAAATAAAGCAATAGCATCACAAATTTCACAAATAAAGCATTTTT
TTCACTGCATTCTAGTTGTGGTTTGTCCAAACTCATCAATGTATCTTAAGGCGTAAATTGTAAGCGTTAA
TATTTTGTTAAAATTCGCGTTAAATTTTTGTTAAATCAGCTCATTTTTTAACCAATAGGCCGAAATCGGC
AAAATCCCTTATAAATCAAAAGAATAGACCGAGATAGGGT
[37 nt withheld, positions 2631-2667]
AAAGAACGTGGACTCCAACGTCAAAGG
[49 nt withheld, positions 2695-2743]
T
[91 nt withheld, positions 2745-2835]
G
[124 nt withheld, positions 2837-2960]
CAGGTGGCACTTTTCGGGGAAATGTGCGCGGAACCCCTATTTGTTTATTTTTCTAAATACATTCAAATAT
GTATCCGCTCATGAGACAATAACCCTGATAAATGCTTCAATAATATTGAAAAAGGAAGAGTCCTGAGGCG
GAAAGAACCAGCTGTGGAATGTGTGTCAGTTAGGGTGTGGAAAGTCCCCAGGCTCCCCAGCAGGCAGAAG
TATGCAAAGCATGCATCTCAATTAGTCAGCAACCAGGTGTGGAAAGTCCCCAGGCTCCCCAGCAGGCAGA
AGTATGCAAAGCATGCATCTCAATTAGTCAGCAACCATAGTCCCGCCCCTAACTCCGCCCATCCCGCCCC
TAACTCCGCCCAGTTCCGCCCATTCTCCGCCCCATGGCTGACTAATTTTTTTTATTTATGCAGAGGCCGA
GGCCGCCTCGGCCTCTGAGCTATTCCAGAAGTAGTGAGGAGGCTTTTTTGGAGGCCTAGGCTTTTGCAAA
GATCGATCAAGAGACAGGATGAGGATCGTTTCGCATGATTGAACAAGATGGATTGCACGCAGGTTCTCCG
GCCGCTTGGGTGGAGAGGCTATTCGGCTATGACTGGGCACAACAGACAATCGGCTGCTCTGATGCCGCCG
TGTTCCGGCTGTCAGCGCAGGGGCGCCCGGTTCTTTTTGTCAAGACCGACCTGTCCGGTGCCCTGAATGA
ACTGCAAGACGAGGCAGCGCGGCTATCGTGGCTGGCCACGACGGGCGTTCCTTGCGCAGCTGTGCTCGAC
GTTGTCACTGAAGCGGGAAGGGACTGGCTGCTATTGGGCGAAGTGCCGGGGCAGGATCTCCTGTCATCTC
ACCTTGCTCCTGCCGAGAAAGTATCCATCATGGCTGATGCAATGCGGCGGCTGCATACGCTTGATCCGGC
TACCTGCCCATTCGACCACCAAGCGAAACATCGCATCGAGCGAGCACGTACTCGGATGGAAGCCGGTCTT
GTCGATCAGGATGATCTGGACGAAGAGCATCAGGGGCTCGCGCCAGCCGAACTGTTCGCCAGGCTCAAGG
CGAGCATGCCCGACGGCGAGGATCTCGTCGTGACCCATGGCGATGCCTGCTTGCCGAATATCATGGTGGA
AAATGGCCGCTTTTCTGGATTCATCGACTGTGGCCGGCTGGGTGTGGCGGACCGCTATCAGGACATAGCG
TTGGCTACCCGTGATATTGCTGAAGAGCTTGGCGGCGAATGGGCTGACCGCTTCCTCGTGCTTTACGGTA
TCGCCGCTCCCGATTCGCAGCGCATCGCCTTCTATCGCCTTCTTGACGAGTTCTTCTGAGCGGGACTCTG
GGGTTCGAAATGACCGACCAAGCGACGCCCAACCTGCCATCACGAGATTTCGATTCCACCGCCGCCTTCT
ATGAAAGGTTGGGCTTCGGAATCGTTTTCCGGGACGCCGGCTGGATGATCCTCCAGCGCGGGGATCTCAT
GCTGGAGTTCTTCGCCCACCCTAGGGGGAGGCTAACTGAAACACGGAAGGAGACAATACCGGAAGGAACC
CGCGCTATGACGGCAATAAAAAGACAGAATAAAACGCACGGTGTTGGGTCGTTTGTTCATAAACGCGGGG
TTCGGTCCCAGGGCTGGCACTCTGTCGATACCCCACCGAGACCCCATTGGGGCCAATACGCCCGCGTTTC
TTCCTTTTCCCCACCCCACCCCCCAAGTTCGGGTGAAGGCCCAGGGCTCGCAGCCAACGTCGGGGCGGCA
GGCCCTGCCATAGCCTCAGGTTACTCATATATACTTTAGATTGATTTAAAACTTCATTTTTAATTTAAAA
GGATCTAGGTGAAGATCCTTTTTGATAATCTCATGACCAAAATCCCTTAACGTGAGTTTTCGTTCCACTG
AGCGTCAGACCCCGTAGAAAAGATCAAAGGATCTTCTTGAGATCCTTTTTTTCTGCGCGTAATCTGCTGC
TTGCAAACAAAAAAACCACCGCTACCAGCGGTGGTTTGTTTGCCGGATCAAGAGCTACCAACTCTTTTTC
CGAAGGTAACTGGCTTCAGCAGAGCGCAGATACCAAATACTGTTCTTCTAGTGTAGCCGTAGTTAGGCCA
CCACTTCAAGAACTCTGTAGCACCGCCTACATACCTCGCTCTGCTAATCCTGTTACCAGTGGCTGCTGCC
AGTGGCGATAAGTCGTGTCTTACCGGGTTGGACTCAAGACGATAGTTACCGGATAAGGCGCAGCGGTCGG
GCTGAACGGGGGGTTCGTGCACACAGCCCAGCTTGGAGCGAACGACCTACACCGAACTGAGATACCTACA
GCGTGAGCTATGAGAAAGCGCCACGCTTCCCGAAGGGAGAAAGGCGGACAGGTATCCGGTAAGCGGCAGG
GTCGGAACAGGAGAGCGCACGAGGGAGCTTCCAGGGGGAAACGCCTGGTATCTTTATAGTCCTGTCGGGT
TTCGCCACCTCTGACTTGAGCGTCGATTTTTGTGATGCTCGTCAGGGGGGCGGAGCCTATGGAAAAACGC
CAGCAACGCGGCCTTTTTACGGTTCCTGGCCTTTTGCTGGCCTTTTGCTCACATGTTCTTTCCTGCGTTA
TCCCCTGATTCTGTGGATAACCGTATTACCGCCATGCATTAGTTATTAATAGTAATCAATTACGGGGTCA
TTAGTTCATAGCCCATATATGGAGTTCCGCGTTACATAACTTACGGTAAATGGCCCGCCTGGCTGACCGC
CCAACGACCCCCGCCCATTGACGTCAATAATGACGTATGTTCCCATAGTAACGCCAATAGGGACTTTCCA
TTGACGTCAATGGGTGGAGTATTTACGGTAAACTGCCCACTTGGCAGTACATCAAGTGTATCATATGCCA
AGTACGCCCCCTATTGACGTCAATGACGGTAAATGGCCCGCCTGGCATTATGCCCAGTACATGACCTTAT
GGGACTTTCCTACTTGGCAGTACATCTACGTATTAGTCATCGCTATTACCATG
Features (pLannotate 1.2.2; 15 found; start..end, strand, type, name):
      1..204     +  promoter       CMV promoter: human cytomegalovirus (CMV) immediate early promoter
    227..286     +  misc_feature   MCS (fragment): multiple cloning site
    290..1519    +  CDS            Arrb2: ARRB2_RAT - Experimental evidence at protein level: Swiss-Prot protein existence level 1. Functions in regulating agonist-mediated G-protein coupled receptor (GPCR) signaling by mediating both receptor desensitization and resensitization processes. During homologous desensitization, beta- arrestins bind to the GPRK-phosphorylated receptor and sterically preclude its coupling to the cognate G-protein; the binding appears to require additional receptor determinants exposed only in the active receptor conformation. The beta-arrestins target many receptors for internalization by acting as endocyti
   1535..2251    +  CDS            SYFP2: SYFP2 is a basic (constitutively fluorescent) yellow fluorescent protein published in 2006, derived from Aequorea victoria. It is reported to be a very rapidly-maturing monomer with moderate acid sensitivity.
   2271..2354    +  CDS            large T antigen (fragment): large T antigen from SV40 (simian virus 40)
   2377..2498    +  polyA_signal   SV40 poly(A) signal: SV40 polyadenylation signal
   2532..2960    -  rep_origin     f1 ori (sequence partly withheld): f1 bacteriophage origin of replication; arrow indicates direction of (+) strand synthesis
   2987..3091    +  promoter       AmpR promoter: bla
   3093..3450    +  promoter       SV40 promoter: SV40 enhancer and early promoter
   3485..4279    +  CDS            NeoR/KanR: aminoglycoside phosphotransferase from Tn5; aph(3')-II (or nptII); confers resistance to neomycin, kanamycin, and G418 (Geneticin®)
   4300..4452    +  CDS            ble (fragment): BLE_KLEPN - Experimental evidence at protein level: Swiss-Prot protein existence level 1. Binding protein with a strong affinity to the bleomycin family of antibiotics. Binds to CL990; an antimitotic-antibiotic compound. From Klebsiella pneumoniae.
   4511..4558    +  polyA_signal   HSV TK poly(A) signal: herpes simplex virus thymidine kinase polyadenylation signal (Cole and Stacy, 1985)
   4649..4665    -  polyA_signal   bGH poly(A) signal (fragment): bovine growth hormone polyadenylation signal
   4887..5475    +  rep_origin     ori: high-copy-number ColE1/pMB1/pBR322/pUC origin of replication
   5650..5953    +  enhancer       CMV enhancer: human cytomegalovirus immediate early enhancer
