[The description below was written by a language model from this plasmid's Addgene catalogue record and pLannotate feature annotations shown in this document.]
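Description:
RnBarr2-mVenus is a mammalian expression plasmid built on the pEGFP-N1 backbone that encodes rat beta-arrestin2 (Arrb2) fused at its C-terminus to a yellow fluorescent protein. Transcription is driven by the human cytomegalovirus immediate early enhancer and promoter, which span the numbering origin of the circular 5,953 nt sequence. A remnant of the multiple cloning site precedes the Arrb2 coding sequence. After a short linker comes the fluorescent protein reading frame, followed by the SV40 polyadenylation signal. The plasmid name calls the tag mVenus, whereas the automated annotation matches this reading frame to SYFP2, a rapidly maturing monomeric yellow variant derived from Aequorea victoria. The two are closely related, and the record does not resolve which label is strictly correct.

The plasmid replicates in bacteria from a high-copy ColE1/pUC-type origin and also carries an f1 phage origin. Selection relies on a single Tn5 aminoglycoside phosphotransferase gene (NeoR/KanR). It sits behind a bacterial bla-type promoter, giving kanamycin resistance in E. coli, and behind the SV40 enhancer/early promoter, giving G418 resistance in mammalian cells. The HSV TK polyadenylation signal terminates this cassette. The small fragments annotated as large T antigen, ble and bGH poly(A) are most likely backbone remnants or partial matches rather than functional parts.

The stated purpose is visualization of beta-arrestin2. Beta-arrestins bind activated, phosphorylated G-protein coupled receptors and promote their desensitization and internalization. A fluorescent fusion therefore allows arrestin localization and recruitment to be followed in live transfected cells, in keeping with the associated study of signaling by AT1A and H1 receptor mutants.
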