Addgene plasmid #137793: RnBarr2-mVenus
Purpose: Visualization of beta-arrestin2
Depositing lab: Dorus Gadella. Depositing organization: University of Amsterdam. Publication: Not So Dry After All: DRY Mutants of the AT1A Receptor and H1 Receptor Can Induce G-Protein-Dependent Signaling. Pietraszewska-Bogiel A, Joosen L, Chertkova AO, Goedhart J. ACS Omega. 2020 Feb 3;5(6):2648-2659. doi: 10.1021/acsomega.9b03146. eCollection 2020 Feb 18. PubMed 32095688.
Backbone
  Vector backbone: pEGFP-N1
  Vector type: Mammalian Expression
Growth in bacteria
  Bacterial resistance: Kanamycin, 50 μg/mL
  Growth temperature: 37°C
  Growth strain: DH5alpha
  Copy number: High Copy
Gene/Insert
  Gene/Insert name: Rat beta-arrestin2
  Species: R. norvegicus (rat)
  Entrez Gene: Arrb2 (a.k.a. BARRES)
  Promoter: CMV
  Cloning method: Restriction Enzyme; 5′ cloning site Unknown (unknown if destroyed)
Terms and licenses: Academic/Nonprofit Terms; Industry Terms: Not Available to Industry
How to cite: RnBarr2-mVenus was a gift from Dorus Gadella (Addgene plasmid # 137793 ; http://n2t.net/addgene:137793 ; RRID:Addgene_137793)
